Addgene plasmid #14560: pMX Vav1 Y3F/CR* (C529S) uGFP
Depositing lab: Joan Brugge. Depositing organization: Harvard Medical School. Publication: An active form of Vav1 induces migration of mammary epithelial cells by stimulating secretion of an epidermal growth factor receptor ligand. Wilsbacher JL, Moores SL, Brugge JS. Cell Commun Signal. 2006 May 18;4:5. doi: 10.1186/1478-811X-4-5. PubMed 16709244.
Backbone
  Vector backbone: pMX-uGFP
  Vector type: Mammalian Expression, Retroviral
Growth in bacteria
  Bacterial resistance: Ampicillin, 100 μg/mL
  Growth temperature: 37°C
  Growth strain: DH5alpha
  Copy number: Unknown
Gene/Insert
  Gene/Insert name: Vav1
  Species: H. sapiens (human)
  Mutation: Y3F/CR* (C529S)
  Entrez Gene: VAV1 (a.k.a. VAV)
  Tag / fusion protein: GFP (C terminal on backbone)
  Cloning method: Restriction Enzyme
  Sequencing primers: 5′ n/a
Resource information
  A portion of this plasmid was derived from a plasmid made by: pMX-uGFP was a gift of Eugene Koh
Terms and licenses: Academic/Nonprofit Terms; Industry Terms: Not Available to Industry
Depositor comments: The Gateway cloning system (Invitrogen) was used to subclone human Vav1 into pMX-uGFP.
How to cite: pMX Vav1 Y3F/CR* (C529S) uGFP was a gift from Joan Brugge (Addgene plasmid # 14560 ; http://n2t.net/addgene:14560 ; RRID:Addgene_14560)
