[The description below was written by a language model from this plasmid's Addgene catalogue record.]
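Description:
pMX Vav1 Y3F/CR* (C529S) uGFP is a retroviral mammalian expression plasmid built on the pMX-uGFP backbone and carrying a mutant form of human Vav1 (VAV1), a guanine nucleotide exchange factor for Rho-family GTPases. It is maintained in E. coli under ampicillin selection; the copy number is recorded as unknown. The bacterial origin of replication is not listed, and no feature table accompanies the record. As a pMX-type vector it would be expected to rely on retroviral long terminal repeats and a packaging signal, so that the transcript can be packaged into particles in a suitable packaging cell line and stably integrated into target cells. The record does not, however, list these elements or the promoter driving the insert.

The insert carries the mutation set "Y3F/CR* (C529S)". The name indicates three tyrosine-to-phenylalanine substitutions combined with a cysteine-to-serine change at residue 529. The "CR" label probably refers to the cysteine-rich region, though the record does not spell out the individual tyrosine positions or the functional consequence of each change. GFP supplied by the backbone is recorded as a C-terminal tag or fusion partner, allowing transduced cells to be identified by fluorescence. The cloning method field says restriction enzyme, whereas the depositor comments state that Gateway recombination was used to move Vav1 into pMX-uGFP; the record does not resolve this discrepancy.

The associated publication examined how an active form of Vav1 induces migration of mammary epithelial cells through secretion of an epidermal growth factor receptor ligand. This suggests the construct served as one of a panel of Vav1 variants used to dissect which domains are required for that effect.
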