>Addgene plasmid #14560 | pMX Vav1 Y3F/CR* (C529S) uGFP | addgene partial sequence | sequence record 21367 | 14560 with pBMN5'
TGGACATCCTCTAGACTGCCGGATCCCAGTGTGGTGGAATTGAACAAGTTTGTACAAAAAAGCAGGCTTA
ACCATGGAGCTGTGGCGCCAATGCACCCACTGGCTCATCCAGTGCCGGGTGCTGCCGCCCAGCCACCGCG
TGACCTGGGATGGGGCTCAGGTGTGTGAACTGGCCCAGGCCCTCCGGGATGGTGTCCTTCTGTGTCAGCT
GCTTAACAACCTGCTACCCCATGCCATCAACCTGCGTGAGGTCAACCTGCGCCCCCAGATGTCCCAGTTC
CTGTGCCTTAAGAACATTAGAACCTTCCTGTCCACCTGCTGTGAGAAGTTCGGCCTCAAGCGGAGCGAGC
TCTTCGAAGCCTTTGACCTCTTCGATGTGCAGGATTTTGGCAAGGTCATCTACACCCTGTCTGCTCTGTC
CTGGACCCCGATCGCCCAGAACAGGGGGATCATGCCCTTCCCCACCGAGGAGGAGAGTGTAGGTGATGAA
GACATCTTCAGTGGCCTGTCCGACCAGATCGACGACACGGTGGAGGAGGATGAGGACCTGTTTGACTGCG
TGGAGAATGAGGAGGCGGAAGGCGACGAGATCTT
