>Addgene plasmid #14560 | pMX Vav1 Y3F/CR* (C529S) uGFP | addgene partial sequence | sequence record 41218 | EGFP-N 5'-CGTCGCCGTCCAGCTCGACCAG-3'
GCTCCTCGCCCTTGCTCACCATGGTGGAATTGACCACTTTGTACAAGAAAGCTGGGTCGCAGTATTCAGA
ATAATCTTCCTCCACGTAGTTGGCAGGGAACCAGCCAACCCGGCCATAGATCTCCCCTCGCCACCAGCCT
TGCTGTCCCTTCTTGTTAAGGATCTTGATGATGTCACCCTCCTTGAGCGACAGCTCTGATCGGTCTCGGG
CGCAGAAGTCATAGCGGGCTTTGGCTGTGCCAAAATACTTTGTGCTTCCCACTGCTGGCCTGCTGATGGT
TCTCTTTTCAGGCTCCTTGAAGGGGAACTGCAAGGTGGTGTCCAGAGACTTGAAGCAATCCTTTAGAGAG
TTCTGCTGGTAAAACTCCACCAGCTCCGTAAGCCCCCGGAAAGCCTTTTTCTCTGTGATCCGGTACAGTC
CTTCTGCTGTCATGATTTTAATGTGCTTGACCTCGACGTTATATTTAATGCTGATGGCAAATTCTGCTGC
ATCCTTCACCCTCTGCCGCACCAAGAAAGTCCCGTCCGAGCGGTTGGCCAGGATGCTCTCTGCCCCTGCC
CGCTCCATGGGGCCTGCGTACCAGAGATGAACAGACAGGTCCTGAGGAGGGCCATGGACATAGGGCTTCA
CCCTGTTACAAGGAAACCAGCCAATTTCATTAGTAGATGTATTTCTGCCCTCCCACCAGTTCTGTTCAGC
CTCAGCCTTCGTGAGCTCCAC
